>Addgene plasmid #214013 | pAAVS1-Puro-TNNT2-Neo | addgene full sequence | sequence record 422147 | Addgene NGS Result
GCATTCTCTCCCCTGGGCCTGTGCCGCTTTCTGTCTGCAGCTTGTGGCCTGGGTCACCTCTACGGCTGGC
CCAGATCCTTCCCTGCCGCCTCCTTCAGGTTCCGTCTTCCTCCACTCCCTCTTCCCCTTGCTCTCTGCTG
TGTTGCTGCCCAAGGATGCTCTTTCCGGAGCACTTCCTTCTCGGCGCTGCACCACGTGATGTCCTCTGAG
CGGATCCTCCCCGTGTCTGGGTCCTCTCCGGGCATCTCTCCTCCCTCACCCAACCCCATGCCGTCTTCAC
TCGCTGGGTTCCCTTTTCCTTCTCCTTCTGGGGCCTGTGCCATCTCTCGTTTCTTAGGATGGCCTTCTCC
GACGGATGTCTCCCTTGCGTCCCGCCTCCCCTTCTTGTAGGCCTGCATCATCACCGTTTTTCTGGACAAC
CCCAAAGTACCCCGTCTCCCTGGCTTTAGCCACCTCTCCATCCTCTTGCTTTCTTTGCCTGGACACCCCG
TTCTCCTGTGGATTCGGGTCACCTCTCACTCCTTTCATTTGGGCAGCTCCCCTACCCCCCTTACCTCTCT
AGTCTGTGCTAGCTCTTCCAGCCCCCTGTCATGGCATCTTCCAGGGGTCCGAGAGCTCAGCTAGTCTTCT
TCCTCCAACCCGGGCCCCTATGTCCACTTCAGGACAGCATGTTTGCTGCCTCCAGGGATCCTGTGTCCCC
GAGCTGGGACCACCTTATATTCCCAGGGCCGGTTAATGTGGCTCTGGTTCTGGGTACTTTTATCTGTCCC
CTCCACCCCACAGTGGGGCAAGCTTCTGACCTCTTCTCTTCCTCCCACAGGGCCTCGAGAGATCTGGCAG
CGGAGAGGGCAGAGGAAGTCTTCTAACATGCGGTGACGTGGAGGAGAATCCCGGCCCTAGGCTCGAGATG
ACCGAGTACAAGCCCACGGTGCGCCTCGCCACCCGCGACGACGTCCCCAGGGCCGTACGCACCCTCGCCG
CCGCGTTCGCCGACTACCCCGCCACGCGCCACACCGTCGATCCGGACCGCCACATCGAGCGGGTCACCGA
GCTGCAAGAACTCTTCCTCACGCGCGTCGGGCTCGACATCGGCAAGGTGTGGGTCGCGGACGACGGCGCC
GCGGTGGCGGTCTGGACCACGCCGGAGAGCGTCGAAGCGGGGGCGGTGTTCGCCGAGATCGGCCCGCGCA
TGGCCGAGTTGAGCGGTTCCCGGCTGGCCGCGCAGCAACAGATGGAAGGCCTCCTGGCGCCGCACCGGCC
CAAGGAGCCCGCGTGGTTCCTGGCCACCGTCGGCGTCTCGCCCGACCACCAGGGCAAGGGTCTGGGCAGC
GCCGTCGTGCTCCCCGGAGTGGAGGCGGCCGAGCGCGCCGGGGTGCCCGCCTTCCTGGAGACCTCCGCGC
CCCGCAACCTCCCCTTCTACGAGCGGCTCGGCTTCACCGTCACCGCCGACGTCGAGGTGCCCGAAGGACC
GCGCACCTGGTGCATGACCCGCAAGCCCGGTGCCTGATCTAGAGGGCCCGTTTAAACCCGCTGATCAGCC
TCGACTGTGCCTTCTAGTTGCCAGCCATCTGTTGTTTGCCCCTCCCCCGTGCCTTCCTTGACCCTGGAAG
GTGCCACTCCCACTGTCCTTTCCTAATAAAATGAGGAAATTGCATCGCATTGTCTGAGTAGGTGTCATTC
TATTCTGGGGGGTGGGGTGGGGCAGGACAGCAAGGGGGAGGATTGGGAAGACAATAGCAGGCATGCTGGG
GATGCGGTGGGCTCTATGGACTAGCGGTGGCGGCCTCGACATTGATTATTGACTAGTGTCATGGAGAAGA
CCCACCTTGCAGATGTCCTCACTGGGGCTGGCAGAGCCGGCAACCTGCCCAAGGCTGCTCAGTCCATTAG
GAGCCAGTAGCCTGGAAGATGTCTTTACCCCCAGCATCAGTTCAAGTGGAGCAGCACATAACTCTTGCCC
TCTGCCTTCCAAGATTCTGGTGCTGAGACTTATGGAGTGTCTTGGAGGTTGCCTTCTGCCCCCCAACCCT
GCTCCCAGCTGGCCCTCCCAGGCCTGGGTTGCTGGCCTCTGCTTTATCAGGATTCTCAAGAGGGACAGCT
GGTTTATGTTGCATGACTGTTCCCTGCATATCTGCTCTGGTTTTAAATAGCTTATCTGAGCAGCTGGAGG
ACCACATGGGCTTATATGGCGTGGGGTACATGTTCCTGTAGCCTTGTCCCTGGCACCTGCCAAAATAGCA
GCCAACACCCCCCACCCCCACCGCCATCCCCCTGCCCCACCCGTCCCCTGTCGCACATTCCTCCCTCCGC
AGGGCTGGCTCACCAGGCCCCAGCCCACATGCCTGCTTAAAGCCCTCTCCATCCTCTGCCTCACCCAGTC
CCCGCTGAGACTGAGCAGACGCCTCCAGGATCGCGGCCGCCATGATTGAACAAGATGGATTGCACGCAGG
TTCTCCGGCCGCTTGGGTGGAGAGGCTATTCGGCTATGACTGGGCACAACAGACAATCGGCTGCTCTGAT
GCCGCCGTGTTCCGGCTGTCAGCGCAGGGGCGCCCGGTTCTTTTTGTCAAGACCGACCTGTCCGGTGCCC
TGAATGAACTGCAGGACGAGGCAGCGCGGCTATCGTGGCTGGCCACGACGGGCGTTCCTTGCGCAGCTGT
GCTCGACGTTGTCACTGAAGCGGGAAGGGACTGGCTGCTATTGGGCGAAGTGCCGGGGCAGGATCTCCTG
TCATCTCACCTTGCTCCTGCCGAGAAAGTATCCATCATGGCTGATGCAATGCGGCGGCTGCATACGCTTG
ATCCGGCTACCTGCCCATTCGACCACCAAGCGAAACATCGCATCGAGCGAGCACGTACTCGGATGGAAGC
CGGTCTTGTCGATCAGGATGATCTGGACGAAGAGCATCAGGGGCTCGCGCCAGCCGAACTGTTCGCCAGG
CTCAAGGCGCGCATGCCCGACGGCGAGGATCTCGTCGTGACCCATGGCGATGCCTGCTTGCCGAATATCA
TGGTGGAAAATGGCCGCTTTTCTGGATTCATCGACTGTGGCCGGCTGGGTGTGGCGGACCGCTATCAGGA
CATAGCGTTGGCTACCCGTGATATTGCTGAAGAGCTTGGCGGCGAATGGGCTGACCGCTTCCTCGTGCTT
TACGGTATCGCCGCTCCCGATTCGCAGCGCATCGCCTTCTATCGCCTTCTTGACGAGTTCTTCTGACCTC
GAGGAAGGGCGAATTCACTCCTCAGGTGCAGGCTGCCTATCAGAAGGTGGTGGCTGGTGTGGCCAATGCC
CTGGCTCACAAATACCACTGAGATCTTTTTCCCTCTGCCAAAAATTATGGGGACATCATGAAGCCCCTTG
AGCATCTGACTTCTGGCTAATAAAGGAAATTTATTTTCATTGCAATAGTGTGTTGGAATTTTTTGTGTCT
CTCACTCGGAAGGACATATGGGAGGGCAAATCATTTAAAACATCAGAATGAGTATTTGGTTTAGAGTTTG
GCAACATATGCCCATATGCTGGCTGCCATGAACAAAGGTTGGCTATAAAGAGGTCATCAGTATATGAAAC
AGCCCCCTGCTGTCCATTCCTTATTCCATAGAAAAGCCTTGACTTGAGGTTAGATTTTTTTTATATTTTG
TTTTGTGTTATTTTTTTCTTTAACATCCCTAAAATTTTCCTTACATGTTTTACTAGCCAGATTTTTCCTC
CTCTCCTGACTACTCCCAGTCATAGCTGTCCCTCTTCTCTTATGGAGATCCCTCGACCTGCAGCCCAAGC
TTGGATCCCTCGAGTTAATTAAATCTAGAAGTCGACAGTACTAAGCTTTGACAGAAAAGCCCCATCCTTA
GGCCTCCTCCTTCCTAGTCTCCTGATATTGGGTCTAACCCCCACCTCCTGTTAGGCAGATTCCTTATCTG
GTGACACACCCCCATTTCCTGGAGCCATCTCTCTCCTTGCCAGAACCTCTAAGGTTTGCTTACGATGGAG
CCAGAGAGGATCCTGGGAGGGAGAGCTTGGCAGGGGGTGGGAGGGAAGGGGGGGATGCGTGACCTGCCCG
GTTCTCAGTGGCCACCCTGCGCTACCCTCTCCCAGAACCTGAGCTGCTCTGACGCGGCTGTCTGGTGCGT
TTCACTGATCCTGGTGCTGCAGCTTCCTTACACTTCCCAAGAGGAGAAGCAGTTTGGAAAAACAAAATCA
GAATAAGTTGGTCCTGAGTTCTAACTTTGGCTCTTCACCTTTCTAGTCCCCAATTTATATTGTTCCTCCG
TGCGTCAGTTTTACCTGTGAGATAAGGCCAGTAGCCAGCCCCGTCCTGGCAGGGCTGTGGTGAGGAGGGG
GGTGTCCGTGTGGAAAACTCCCTTTGTGAGAATGGTGCGTCCTAGGTGTTCACCAGGTCGTGGCCGCCTC
TACTCCCTTTCTCTTTCTCCATCCTTCTTTCCTTAAAGAGTCCCCAGTGCTATCTGGGACATATTCCTCC
GCCCAGAGCAGGGTCCCGCTTCCCTAAGGCCCTGCTCTGGGCTTCTGGGTTTGAGTCCTTGGCAAGCCCA
GGAGAGGCGCTCAGGCTTCCCTGTCCCCCTTCCTCGTCCACCATCTCATGCCCCTGGCTCTCCTGCCCCT
TCCCTACAGGGGTTCCTGGCTCTGCTCTAGCGATCGCCAATTCGCCCTATAGTGAGTCGTATTACAATTC
ACTGGCCGTCGTTTTACAACGTCGTGACTGGGAAAACCCTGGCGTTACCCAACTTAATCGCCTTGCAGCA
CATCCCCCTTTCGCCAGCTGGCGTAATAGCGAAGAGGCCCGCACCGATCGCCCTTCCCAACAGTTGCGCA
GCCTGAATGGCGAATGGG
[124 nt withheld, positions 4849-4972]
C
[91 nt withheld, positions 4974-5064]
A
[49 nt withheld, positions 5066-5114]
CCTTTGACGTTGGAGTCCACGTTCTTT
[37 nt withheld, positions 5142-5178]
ACCCTATCTCGGTCTATTCTTTTGATTTATAAGGGATTTTGCCGATTTCGGCCTATTGGTTAAAAAATGA
GCTGATTTAACAAAAATTTAACGCGAATTTTAACAAAATATTAACGCTTACAATTTAGGTGGCACTTTTC
GGGGAAATGTGCGCGGAACCCCTATTTGTTTATTTTTCTAAATACATTCAAATATGTATCCGCTCATGAG
ACAATAACCCTGATAAATGCTTCAATAATATTGAAAAAGGAAGAGTATGAGTATTCAACATTTCCGTGTC
GCCCTTATTCCCTTTTTTGCGGCATTTTGCCTTCCTGTTTTTGCTCACCCAGAAACGCTGGTGAAAGTAA
AAGATGCTGAAGATCAGTTGGGTGCACGAGTGGGTTACATCGAACTGGATCTCAACAGCGGTAAGATCCT
TGAGAGTTTTCGCCCCGAAGAACGTTTTCCAATGATGAGCACTTTTAAAGTTCTGCTATGTGGCGCGGTA
TTATCCCGTATTGACGCCGGGCAAGAGCAACTCGGTCGCCGCATACACTATTCTCAGAATGACTTGGTTG
AGTACTCACCAGTCACAGAAAAGCATCTTACGGATGGCATGACAGTAAGAGAATTATGCAGTGCTGCCAT
AACCATGAGTGATAACACTGCGGCCAACTTACTTCTGACAACGATCGGAGGACCGAAGGAGCTAACCGCT
TTTTTGCACAACATGGGGGATCATGTAACTCGCCTTGATCGTTGGGAACCGGAGCTGAATGAAGCCATAC
CAAACGACGAGCGTGACACCACGATGCCTGTAGCAATGGCAACAACGTTGCGCAAACTATTAACTGGCGA
ACTACTTACTCTAGCTTCCCGGCAACAATTAATAGACTGGATGGAGGCGGATAAAGTTGCAGGACCACTT
CTGCGCTCGGCCCTTCCGGCTGGCTGGTTTATTGCTGATAAATCTGGAGCCGGTGAGCGTGGGTCTCGCG
GTATCATTGCAGCACTGGGGCCAGATGGTAAGCCCTCCCGTATCGTAGTTATCTACACGACGGGGAGTCA
GGCAACTATGGATGAACGAAATAGACAGATCGCTGAGATAGGTGCCTCACTGATTAAGCATTGGTAACTG
TCAGACCAAGTTTACTCATATATACTTTAGATTGATTTAAAACTTCATTTTTAATTTAAAAGGATCTAGG
TGAAGATCCTTTTTGATAATCTCATGACCAAAATCCCTTAACGTGAGTTTTCGTTCCACTGAGCGTCAAA
CCCCGTAGAAAAGATCAAAGGATCTTCTTGAGATCCTTTTTTTCTGCGCGTAATCTGCTGCTTGCAAACA
AAAAAACCACCGCTACCAGCGGTGGTTTGTTTGCCGGATCAAGAGCTACCAACTCTTTTTCCGAAGGTAA
CTGGCTTCAGCAGAGCGCAGATACCAAATACTGTTCTTCTAGTGTAGCCGTAGTTAGGCCACCACTTCAA
GAACTCTGTAGCACCGCCTACATACCTCGCTCTGCTAATCCTGTTACCAGTGGCTGCTGCCAGTGGCGAT
AAGTCGTGTCTTACCGGGTTGGACTCAAGACGATAGTTACCGGATAAGGCGCAGCGGTCGGGCTGAACGG
GGGGTTCGTGCACACAGCCCAGCTTGGAGCGAACGACCTACACCGAACTGAGATACCTACAGCGTGAGCT
ATGAGAAAGCGCCACGCTTCCCGAAGGGAGAAAGGCGGACAGGTATCCGGTAAGCGGCAGGGTCGGAACA
GGAGAGCGCACGAGGGAGCTTCCAGGGGGAAACGCCTGGTATCTTTATAGTCCTGTCGGGTTTCGCCACC
TCTGACTTGAGCGTCGATTTTTGTGATGCTCGTCAGGGGGGCGGAGCCTATGGAAAAACGCCAGCAACGC
GGCCTTTTTACGGTTCCTGGCCTTTTGCTGGCCTTTTGCTCACATGTTCTTTCCTGCGTTATCCCCTGAT
TCTGTGGATAACCGTATTACCGCCTTTGAGTGAGCTGATACCGCTCGCCGCAGCCGAACGACCGAGCGCA
GCGAGTCAGTGAGCGAGGAAGCGGAAGAGCGCCCAATACGCAAACCGCCTCTCCCCGCGCGTTGGCCGAT
TCATTAATGCAGCTGGCACGACAGGTTTCCCGACTGGAAAGCGGGCAGTGAGCGCAACGCAATTAATGTG
AGTTAGCTCACTCATTAGGCACCCCAGGCTTTACACTTTATGCTTCCGGCTCGTATGTTGTGTGGAATTG
TGAGCGGATAACAATTTCACACAGGAAACAGCTATGACCATGATTACGCCAAGCTCGAAATTAACCCTCA
CTAAAGGGAACAAAAGCTGTGCTTTCTCTGACCA
Features (pLannotate 1.2.2; 20 found; start..end, strand, type, name):
    796..821     +  misc_feature   SA: splice acceptor site
    908..1507    +  CDS            PuroR: puromycin N-acetyltransferase; pac from Streptomyces alboniger; confers resistance to puromycin
   1545..1769    +  polyA_signal   bGH poly(A) signal: bovine growth hormone polyadenylation signal
   1788..1807    +  enhancer       CMV enhancer (fragment): human cytomegalovirus immediate early enhancer
   2422..3213    +  CDS            neo: KKA2_KLEPN - Also known as kan, nptII. Experimental evidence at protein level: Swiss-Prot protein existence level 1. Resistance to kanamycin, neomycin, paromomycin, ribostamycin, butirosin and gentamicin B. From Klebsiella pneumoniae.
   3231..3308    +  CDS            HBB (fragment): HBB_PONPY - Experimental evidence at transcript level: Swiss-Prot protein existence level 2. Involved in oxygen transport from the lung to the various peripheral tissues. From Pongo pygmaeus (Bornean orangutan).
   3379..3434    +  polyA_signal   β-globin poly(A) signal: rabbit β-globin polyadenylation signal (Gil and Proudfoot, 1987)
   3990..4519    +  misc_feature   HA-R: right homology arm from the adeno-associated virus integration site (AAVS1) within intron 1 of the human PPP1R12C gene
   4666..4684    -  promoter       T7 promoter: promoter for bacteriophage T7 RNA polymerase
   4687..4844    +  CDS            lacZα (fragment): LacZα fragment of β-galactosidase; lacZ fragment
   4849..5277    +  rep_origin     f1 ori (sequence partly withheld): f1 bacteriophage origin of replication; arrow indicates direction of (+) strand synthesis
   5330..5434    +  promoter       AmpR promoter: bla
   5435..6295    +  CDS            AmpR: β-lactamase; bla; confers resistance to ampicillin, carbenicillin, and related antibiotics
   6466..7054    +  rep_origin     ori: high-copy-number ColE1/pMB1/pBR322/pUC origin of replication
   7237..7329    +  CDS            lacI (fragment): lac repressor; lacI; The lac repressor binds to the lac operator to inhibit transcription in E. coli. This inhibition can be relieved by adding lactose or isopropyl-β-D-thiogalactopyranoside (IPTG).
   7342..7363    +  protein_bind   CAP binding site: CAP binding activates transcription in the presence of cAMP. E. coli catabolite activator protein
   7378..7408    +  promoter       lac promoter: promoter for the E. coli lac operon
   7416..7432    +  protein_bind   lac operator: The lac repressor binds to the lac operator to inhibit transcription in E. coli. This inhibition can be relieved by adding lactose or isopropyl-β-D-thiogalactopyranoside (IPTG). lac repressor encoded by lacI
   7477..7495    +  promoter       T3 promoter: promoter for bacteriophage T3 RNA polymerase
   7508..789     +  misc_feature   HA-L (across the origin): left homology arm from the adeno-associated virus integration site (AAVS1) within intron 1 of the human PPP1R12C gene
