[The description below was written by a language model from this plasmid's Addgene catalogue record and pLannotate feature annotations shown in this document.]
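Description:
pAAVS1-Puro-TNNT2-Neo is a mammalian donor plasmid for targeted integration at the human AAVS1 safe-harbour locus, derived from the pAAVS1-P-CAG-DEST backbone. It is propagated in E. coli through a high-copy ColE1/pUC-type origin with ampicillin selection (AmpR under its own promoter). It also retains an f1 origin, lacZα/lac regulatory remnants and flanking T3 and T7 promoters from the parental cloning vector.

The payload sits between left and right homology arms taken from intron 1 of PPP1R12C, which direct homology-directed insertion into AAVS1. The nuclease used to cut the locus is not part of this plasmid and is not specified in the record. Immediately after the left arm, a splice acceptor precedes a promoterless puromycin N-acetyltransferase gene ending in a bGH polyadenylation signal. This is a gene-trap arrangement, in which puromycin resistance depends on splicing into the endogenous PPP1R12C transcript and so enriches for correctly integrated clones. Downstream lies a neomycin phosphotransferase gene followed by rabbit β-globin 3′ sequence and polyadenylation signal. Only a tiny CMV enhancer fragment remains, suggesting that the backbone's CAG promoter was replaced.

The roughly 600 bp region upstream of neo is unannotated. The catalogue notes that neomycin selects for cells in which the TNNT2 promoter is active, so this region presumably carries the human TNNT2 promoter. The stated purpose is "expression of cardiac troponin T", but the feature table shows no TNNT2 coding sequence, so the insert appears to be regulatory rather than coding. The design fits drug-based purification of cardiomyocytes differentiated from human pluripotent stem cells, consistent with the associated hiPSC-cardiomyocyte study.
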