Addgene plasmid #214013: pAAVS1-Puro-TNNT2-Neo
Purpose: Expression of cardiac troponin T
Depositing lab: Paul Burridge. Depositing organization: Northwestern University. Publication: Independent compartmentalization of functional, metabolic, and transcriptional maturation of hiPSC-derived cardiomyocytes. Fetterman KA, Blancard M, Lyra-Leite DM, Vanoye CG, Fonoudi H, Jouni M, DeKeyser JL, Lenny B, Sapkota Y, George AL Jr, Burridge PW. Cell Rep. 2024 May 28;43(5):114160. doi: 10.1016/j.celrep.2024.114160. Epub 2024 Apr 27. PubMed 38678564.
Backbone
  Vector backbone: pAAVS1-P-CAG-DEST (Addgene Plasmid #80490)
  Backbone manufacturer: Knut Woltjen
  Backbone size w/o insert (bp): 3000
  Vector type: Mammalian Expression
Growth in bacteria
  Bacterial resistance: Ampicillin, 100 μg/mL
  Growth temperature: 37°C
  Growth strain: NEB Stable
  Growth instructions: In mammalian cells, use Puromycin for selection of integrated constructs and use Neomycin for selection of cells with the TNNT2 promoter active
  Copy number: High Copy
Gene/Insert
  Gene/Insert name: TNNT2
  Species: H. sapiens (human)
  Entrez Gene: TNNT2 (a.k.a. CMD1D, CMH2, CMPD2, LVNC6, RCM3, TnTC, cTnT)
  Cloning method: TOPO Cloning
Terms and licenses: Academic/Nonprofit Terms; Industry Terms: Not Available to Industry
How to cite: pAAVS1-Puro-TNNT2-Neo was a gift from Paul Burridge (Addgene plasmid # 214013 ; http://n2t.net/addgene:214013 ; RRID:Addgene_214013)
